>Addgene plasmid #171138 | pPPC001 | depositor full sequence | sequence record 332347 | pPPC001 sequence 10153 bps
TCGCGCGTTTCGGTGATGACGGTGAAAACCTCTGACACATGCAGCTCCCGGAGACGGTCACAGCTTGTCT
GTAAGCGGATGCCGGGAGCAGACAAGCCCGTCAGGGCGCGTCAGCGGGTGTTGGCGGGTGTCGGGGCTGG
CTTAACTATGCGGCATCAGAGCAGATTGTACTGAGAGTGCACCATATGCGGTGTGAAATACCGCACAGAT
GCGTAAGGAGAAAATACCGCATCAGGCGCCATTCGCCATTCAGGCTGCGCAACTGTTGGGAAGGGCGATC
GGTGCGGGCCTCTTCGCTATTACGCCAGCTAGAGGACCAGCCGCGTAACCTGGCAAAATCGGTTACGGTT
GAGTAATAAATGGATGCCCTGCGTAAGCGGGTGTGGGCGGACAATAAAGTCTTAAACTGAACAAAATAGA
TCTAAACTATGACAATAAAGTCTTAAACTAGACAGAATAGTTGTAAACTGAAATCAGTCCAGTTATGCTG
TGAAAAAGCATACTGGACTTTTGTTATGGCTAAAGCAAACTCTTCATTTTCTGAAGTGCAAATTGCCCGT
CGTATTAAAGAGGGGCGTGGGGTTCGAGGTCGACGGTATCGATAAGCTAGCTTAATTAGCTGAGCTTGGA
CTCCTGTTGATAGATCCAGTAATGACCTCAGAACTCCATCTGGATTTGTTCAGAACGCTCGGTTGCCGCC
GGGCGTTTTTTATTGGTGAGAATCCAAGCTAGACTGCGATGAGTGGCAGGGCGGGGCGTAATTTTTTTAA
GGCAGTTATTGGTGCCCTTAAACGCCTGGGGTAATGACTCTCTAGCTTGAGGCATCAAATAAAACGAAAG
GCTCAGTCGAAAGACTGGGCCTTTCGTTTTATCTGTTGTTTGTCGGTGAACGCTCTCCTGAGTAGGACAA
ATCCGCCGCTAGGAGCTTGCGGCCCGGACGATCGAATTGGGGATCTTGAAGTTCCTATTCCGAAGTTCCT
ATTCTCTAGAAAGTATAGGAACTTCAGAGCGCTTTTGAAGCTGATGTGCTTAAAAACTTACTCAATGGAA
TTCTAGATCGAATTGGCCGCGGCGTTGTGACAATTTACCGAACAACTCCGCGGCCGGGAAGCCGATCTCG
GCTTGAACGAATTGTTAGGTGGCGGTACTTGGGTCGATATCAAAGTGCATCACTTCTTCCCGTATGCCCA
ACTTTGTATAGAGAGCCACTGCGGGATCGTCACCGTAATCTGCTTGCACGTAGATCACATAAGCACCAAG
CGCGTTGGCCTCATGCTTGAGGAGATTGATGAGCGCGGTGGCAATGCCCTGCCTCCGGTGCTCGCCGGAG
ACTGCGAGATCATAGATATAGATCTCACTACGCGGCTGCTCAAACCTGGGCAGAACGTAAGCCGCGAGAG
CGCCAACAACCGCTTCTTGGTCGAAGGCAGCAAGCGCGATGAATGTCTTACTACGGAGCAAGTTCCCGAG
GTAATCGGAGTCCGGCTGATGTTGGGAGTAGGTGGCTACGTCTCCGAACTCACGACCGAAAAGATCAAGA
GCAGCCCGCATGGATTTGACTTGGTCAGGGCCGAGCCTACATGTGCGAATGATGCCCATACTTGAGCCAC
CTAACTTTGTTTTAGGGCGACTGCCCTGCTGCGTAACATCGTTGCTGCTGCGTAACATCGTTGCTGCTCC
ATAACATCAAACATCGACCCACGGCGTAACGCGCTTGCTGCTTGGATGCCCGAGGCATAGACTGTACAAA
AAAACAGTCATAACAAGCCATGAAAACCGCCACTGCGCCGTTACCACCGCTGCGTTCGGTCAAGGTTCTG
GACCAGTTGCGTGAGCGCATACGCTACTTGCATTACAGTTTACGAACCGAACAGGCTTATGTCAATTCGA
TCCATTGCTGTTGACAAAGGGAATCAGGGGATCTTGAAGTTCCTATTCCGAAGTTCCTATTCTCTAGAAA
GTATAGGAACTTCAGAGCGCTTTTGAAGCTAATTCGATCATGCATGTTACGAAATCATCCTGTGGAGCTT
AGTAGGTTTAGCAAGATGGCAGCGCCTAAATGTAGAATGATAAAAGGATTAAGAGATTAATTTCCCTAAA
AATGATAAAACAAGCGTTTTGAAAGCGCTTGTTTTTTTGGTTTGCAGTCAGAGTAGAATAGAAGTATCAA
AAAAAGCACCGACTCGGTGCCACTTTTTCAAGTTGATAACGGACTAGCCTTATTTTAACTTGCTATGCTG
TTTTGAATGGTTCCAACAAGATTATTTTATAACTTTTATAACAAATAATCAAGGAGAAATTCAAAGAAAT
TTATCAGCCATAAAACAATACTTAATACTATAGAATGATAACAAAATAAACTACTTTTTAAAAGAATTTT
GTGTTATAATCTATTTATTATTAAGTATTGGGTAATATTTTTTGAAGAGATATTTTGAAAAAGAAAAATT
AAAGCATATTAAACTAATTTCGGAGGTCATTAAAACTATTATTGAAATCATCAAACTCATTATGGATTTA
ATTTAAACTTTTTATTTTAGGAGGCAAAAATGGATAAGAAATACTCAATAGGCTTAGCTATCGGCACAAA
TAGCGTCGGATGGGCGGTGATCACTGATGAATATAAGGTTCCGTCTAAAAAGTTCAAGGTTCTGGGAAAT
ACAGACCGCCACAGTATCAAAAAAAATCTTATAGGGGCTCTTTTATTTGACAGTGGAGAGACAGCGGAAG
CGACTCGTCTCAAACGGACAGCTCGTAGAAGGTATACACGTCGGAAGAATCGTATTTGTTATCTACAGGA
GATTTTTTCAAATGAGATGGCGAAAGTAGATGATAGTTTCTTTCATCGACTTGAAGAGTCTTTTTTGGTG
GAAGAAGACAAGAAGCATGAACGTCATCCTATTTTTGGAAATATAGTAGATGAAGTTGCTTATCATGAGA
AATATCCAACTATCTATCATCTGCGAAAAAAATTGGTAGATTCTACTGATAAAGCGGATTTGCGCTTAAT
CTATTTGGCCTTAGCGCATATGATTAAGTTTCGTGGTCATTTTTTGATTGAGGGAGATTTAAATCCTGAT
AATAGTGATGTGGACAAACTATTTATCCAGTTGGTACAAACCTACAATCAATTATTTGAAGAAAACCCTA
TTAACGCAAGTGGAGTAGATGCTAAAGCGATTCTTTCTGCACGATTGAGTAAATCAAGACGATTAGAAAA
TCTCATTGCTCAGCTCCCCGGTGAGAAGAAAAATGGCTTATTTGGGAATCTCATTGCTTTGTCATTGGGT
TTGACCCCTAATTTTAAATCAAATTTTGATTTGGCAGAAGATGCTAAATTACAGCTTTCAAAAGATACTT
ACGATGATGATTTAGATAATTTATTGGCGCAAATTGGAGATCAATATGCTGATTTGTTTTTGGCAGCTAA
GAATTTATCAGATGCTATTTTACTTTCAGATATCCTAAGAGTAAATACTGAAATAACTAAGGCTCCCCTA
TCAGCTTCAATGATTAAACGCTACGATGAACATCATCAAGACTTGACTCTTTTAAAAGCTTTAGTTCGAC
AACAACTTCCAGAAAAGTATAAAGAAATCTTTTTTGATCAATCAAAAAACGGATATGCAGGTTATATTGA
TGGGGGAGCTAGCCAAGAAGAATTTTATAAATTTATCAAACCAATTTTAGAAAAAATGGATGGTACTGAG
GAATTATTGGTGAAACTAAATCGTGAAGATTTGCTGCGCAAGCAACGGACCTTTGACAACGGCTCTATTC
CCCATCAAATTCACTTGGGTGAGCTGCATGCTATTTTGAGAAGACAAGAAGACTTTTATCCATTTTTAAA
AGACAATCGTGAGAAGATTGAAAAAATCTTGACTTTTCGAATTCCTTATTATGTTGGTCCATTGGCGCGT
GGCAATAGTCGTTTTGCATGGATGACTCGGAAGTCTGAAGAAACAATTACCCCATGGAATTTTGAAGAAG
TTGTCGATAAAGGTGCTTCAGCTCAATCATTTATTGAACGCATGACAAACTTTGATAAAAATCTTCCAAA
TGAAAAAGTACTACCAAAACATAGTTTGCTTTATGAGTATTTTACGGTTTATAACGAATTGACAAAGGTC
AAATATGTTACTGAAGGAATGCGAAAACCAGCATTTCTTTCAGGTGAACAGAAGAAAGCCATTGTTGATT
TACTCTTCAAAACAAATCGAAAAGTAACCGTTAAGCAATTAAAAGAAGATTATTTCAAAAAAATAGAATG
TTTTGATAGTGTTGAAATTTCAGGAGTTGAAGATAGATTTAATGCTTCATTAGGTACCTACCATGATTTG
CTAAAAATTATTAAAGATAAAGATTTTTTGGATAATGAAGAAAATGAAGATATCTTAGAGGATATTGTTT
TAACATTGACCTTATTTGAAGATAGGGAGATGATTGAGGAAAGACTTAAAACATATGCTCACCTCTTTGA
TGATAAGGTGATGAAACAGCTTAAACGTCGCCGTTATACTGGTTGGGGACGTTTGTCTCGAAAATTGATT
AATGGTATTAGGGATAAGCAATCTGGCAAAACAATATTAGATTTTTTGAAATCAGATGGTTTTGCCAATC
GCAATTTTATGCAGCTGATCCATGATGATAGTTTGACATTTAAAGAAGACATTCAAAAAGCACAAGTGTC
TGGACAAGGCGATAGTTTACATGAACATATTGCAAATTTAGCTGGTAGCCCTGCTATTAAAAAAGGTATT
TTACAGACTGTAAAAGTTGTTGATGAATTGGTCAAAGTAATGGGGCGGCATAAGCCAGAAAATATCGTTA
TTGAAATGGCACGTGAAAATCAGACAACTCAAAAGGGCCAGAAAAATTCGCGAGAGCGTATGAAACGAAT
CGAAGAAGGTATCAAAGAATTAGGAAGTCAGATTCTTAAAGAGCATCCTGTTGAAAATACTCAATTGCAA
AATGAAAAGCTCTATCTCTATTATCTCCAAAATGGAAGAGACATGTATGTGGACCAAGAATTAGATATTA
ATCGTTTAAGTGATTATGATGTCGATGCCATTGTTCCACAAAGTTTCCTTAAAGACGATTCAATAGACAA
TAAGGTCTTAACGCGTTCTGATAAAAATCGTGGTAAATCGGATAACGTTCCAAGTGAAGAAGTAGTCAAA
AAGATGAAAAACTATTGGAGACAACTTCTAAACGCCAAGTTAATCACTCAACGTAAGTTTGATAATTTAA
CGAAAGCTGAACGTGGAGGTTTGAGTGAACTTGATAAAGCTGGTTTTATCAAACGCCAATTGGTTGAAAC
TCGCCAAATCACTAAGCATGTGGCACAAATTTTGGATAGTCGCATGAATACTAAATACGATGAAAATGAT
AAACTTATTCGAGAGGTTAAAGTGATTACCTTAAAATCTAAATTAGTTTCTGACTTCCGAAAAGATTTCC
AATTCTATAAAGTACGTGAGATTAACAATTACCATCATGCCCATGATGCGTATCTAAATGCCGTCGTTGG
AACTGCTTTGATTAAGAAATATCCAAAACTTGAATCGGAGTTTGTCTATGGTGATTATAAAGTTTATGAT
GTTCGTAAAATGATTGCTAAGTCTGAGCAAGAAATAGGCAAAGCAACCGCAAAATATTTCTTTTACTCTA
ATATCATGAACTTCTTCAAAACAGAAATTACACTTGCAAATGGAGAGATTCGCAAACGCCCTCTAATCGA
AACTAATGGGGAAACTGGAGAAATTGTCTGGGATAAAGGGCGAGATTTTGCCACAGTGCGCAAAGTATTG
TCCATGCCCCAAGTCAATATTGTCAAGAAAACAGAAGTACAGACAGGCGGATTCTCCAAGGAGTCAATTT
TACCAAAAAGAAATTCGGACAAGCTTATTGCTCGTAAAAAAGACTGGGATCCAAAAAAATATGGTGGTTT
TGATAGTCCAACGGTAGCTTATTCAGTCCTAGTGGTTGCTAAGGTGGAAAAAGGGAAATCGAAGAAGTTA
AAATCCGTTAAAGAGTTACTAGGGATCACAATTATGGAAAGAAGTTCCTTTGAAAAAAATCCGATTGACT
TTTTAGAAGCTAAAGGATATAAGGAAGTTAAAAAAGACTTAATCATTAAACTACCTAAATATAGTCTTTT
TGAGTTAGAAAACGGTCGTAAACGGATGCTGGCTAGTGCCGGAGAATTACAAAAAGGAAATGAGCTGGCT
CTGCCAAGCAAATATGTGAATTTTTTATATTTAGCTAGTCATTATGAAAAGTTGAAGGGTAGTCCAGAAG
ATAACGAACAAAAACAATTGTTTGTGGAGCAGCATAAGCATTATTTAGATGAGATTATTGAGCAAATCAG
TGAATTTTCTAAGCGTGTTATTTTAGCAGATGCCAATTTAGATAAAGTTCTTAGTGCATATAACAAACAT
AGAGACAAACCAATACGTGAACAAGCAGAAAATATTATTCATTTATTTACGTTGACGAATCTTGGAGCTC
CCGCTGCTTTTAAATATTTTGATACAACAATTGATCGTAAACGATATACGTCTACAAAAGAAGTTTTAGA
TGCCACTCTTATCCATCAATCCATCACTGGTCTTTATGAAACACGCATTGATTTGAGTCAGCTAGGAGGT
GACTAACTCGAGTAAGGATCTCCAGGCATCAAATAAAACGAAAGGCTCAGTCGAAAGACTGGGCCTTTCG
TTTTATCTGTTGTTTGTCGGTGAACGCTCTCTACTAGAGTCACACTGGCTCACCTTCGGGTGGGCCTTTC
TGCGTTTATACCTAGAGCGCCCGGAAGAGAGTCAATTCAGGGTGGTGAATCTGCAGTTTACGGCTAGCTC
AGCCCTAGGTATTATGCTAGCGAATTCATTAAAGAGGAGAAAGGTACCATGGGGCCCGCTTCTAACTTTA
CTCAGTTCGTTCTCGTCGACAATGGCGGAACTGGCGACGTGACTGTCGCCCCAAGCAACTTCGCTAACGG
GATCGCTGAATGGATCAGCTCTAACTCGCGTTCACAGGCTTACAAAGTAACCTGTAGCGTTCGTCAGAGC
TCTGCGCAGAATCGCAAATACACCATCAAAGTCGAGGTGCCTAAAGGCGCCTGGCGTTCGTACTTAAATA
TGGAACTAACCATTCCAATTTTCGCCACGAATTCCGACTGCGAGCTTATTGTTAAGGCAATGCAAGGTCT
CCTAAAAGATGGAAACCCGATTCCCTCAGCAATCGCAGCAAACTCCGGCATCTACGGTGGCGGAGGTAGC
ATGTCCCATCAGAAAATTATTCAGGATCTTATCGCATGGATTGACGAGCATATTGACCAGCCGCTTAACA
TTGATGTAGTCGCAAAAAAATCAGGCTATTCAAAGTGGTACTTGCAACGAATGTTCCGCACGGTGACGCA
TCAGACGCTTGGCGATTACATTCGCCAACGCCGCCTGTTACTGGCCGCCGTTGAGTTGCGCACCACCGAG
CGTCCGATTTTTGATATCGCAATGGACCTGGGTTATGTCTCGCAGCAGACCTTCTCCCGCGTTTTCGCGC
GGCAGTTTGATCGCACTCCCGCGGATTATCGCCACCGCCTGTAAGCGGCCGCCACGCAAAAAACCCCGCT
TCGGCGGGGTTTTTTCGCCTCGCGAAGGCCTTGCAGGCCAACCAGATAAGTGAAATCTAGTTCCAAACTA
TTTTGTCATTTTTAATTTTCGTATTAGCTTACGACGCTACACCCAGTTCCCATCTATTTTGTCACTCTTC
CCTAAATAATCCTTAAAAACTCCATTTCCACCCCTCCCAGTTCCCAACTATTTTGTCCGCCCACAGCGGG
GCATTTTTCTTCCTGTTATGTTTGGGCGCTGCATTAATGAATCGGCCAACGCGCGGGGAGAGGCGGTTTG
CGTATTGGGCGCTCTTCCGCTTCCTCGCTCACTGACCCGCTGCGCTCGGTCGTTCGGCTGCGGCGAGCGG
TATCAGAGCTTATCGGCCAGCCTCGCAGAGCAGGATTCCCGTTGAGCACCGCCAGGTGCGAATAAGGGAC
AGTGAAGAAGGAACACCCGCTCGCGGGTGGGCCTACTTCACCTATCCTGCCCGGCTGACGCCGTTGGATA
CACCAAGGAAAGTCTACACGAACCCTTTGGCAAAATCCTGTATATCGTGCGAAAAAGGATGGATATACCG
AAAAAATCGCTATAATGACCCCGAAGCAGGGTTATGCAGCGGAAAGTATACCTTAAGGAATCCCCTGATA
ACGCAGGAAAGAACATGTGAGCAAAAGGCCAGCAAAAGGCCAGGAACCGTAAAAAGGCCGCGTTGCTGGC
GTTTTTCCATAGGCTCCGCCCCCCTGACGAGCATCACAAAAATCGACGCTCGAGTCAGAGGTGGCGAAAC
CCGACAGGACTATAAAGATACCAGGCGTTTCCCCCTGGAAGCTCCCTCGTGCGCTCTCCTGTTCCGACCC
TGCCGCTTACCGGATACCTGTCCGCCTTTCTCCCTTCGGGAAGCGTGGCGCTTTCTCATAGCTCACGCTG
TAGGTATCTCAGTTCGGTGTAGGTCGTTCGCTCCAAGCTGGGCTGTGTGCACGAACCCCCCGTTCAGCCC
GACCGCTGCGCCTTATCCGGTAACTATCGTCTTGAGTCCAACCCGGTAAGACACGACTTATCGCCACTGG
CAGCAGCCACTGGTAACAGGATTAGCAGAGCGAGGTATGTAGGCGGTGCTACAGAGTTCTTGAAGTGGTG
GCCTAACTACGGCTACACTAGAAGGACAGTATTTGGTATCTGCGCTCTGCTGAAGCCAGTTACCTTCGGA
AAAAGAGTTGGTAGCTCTTGATCCGGCAAACAAACCACCGCTGGTAGCGGTGGTTTTTTTGTTTGCAAGC
AGCAGATTACGCGCAGAAAAAAAGGATCTCAAGAAGATCCTTTGATCTTTTCTACGGGGTCTGACGCTCA
GTGGAACGAAAACTCACGTTAAGGGATTTTGGTCATGAGATTATCAAAAAGGATCTTCACCTAGATCCTT
TTAAATTAAAAATGAAGTTTTAAATCAATCTAAAGTATATATGAGTAAACTTGGTCTGACAGTTACCAAT
GCTTAATCAGTGAGGCACCTATCTCAGCGATCTGTCTATTTCGTTCATCCATAGTTGCCTGACTCCCCGT
CGTGTAGATAACTACGATACGGGAGGGCTTACCATCTGGCCCCAGTGCTGCAATGATACCGCGAGACCCA
CGCTCACCGGCTCCAGATTTATCAGCAATAAACCAGCCAGCCGGAAGGGCCGAGCGCAGAAGTGGTCCTG
CAACTTTATCCGCCTCCATCCAGTCTATTAATTGTTGCCGGGAAGCTAGAGTAAGTAGTTCGCCAGTTAA
TAGTTTGCGCAACGTTGTTGCCATTGCTACAGGCATCGTGGTGTCACGCTCGTCGTTTGGTATGGCTTCA
TTCAGCTCCGGTTCCCAACGATCAAGGCGAGTTACATGATCCCCCATGTTGTGCAAAAAAGCGGTTAGCT
CCTTCGGTCCTCCGATCGTTGTCAGAAGTAAGTTGGCCGCAGTGTTATCACTCATGGTTATGGCAGCACT
GCATAATTCTCTTACTGTCATGCCATCCGTAAGATGCTTTTCTGTGACTGGTGAGTACTCAACCAAGTCA
TTCTGAGAATAGTGTATGCGGCGACCGAGTTGCTCTTGCCCGGCGTCAATACGGGATAATACCGCGCCAC
ATAGCAGAACTTTAAAAGTGCTCATCATTGGAAAACGTTCTTCGGGGCGAAAACTCTCAAGGATCTTACC
GCTGTTGAGATCCAGTTCGATGTAACCCACTCGTGCACCCAACTGATCTTCAGCATCTTTTACTTTCACC
AGCGTTTCTGGGTGAGCAAAAACAGGAAGGCAAAATGCCGCAAAAAAGGGAATAAGGGCGACACGGAAAT
GTTGAATACTCATACTCTTCCTTTTTCAATATTATTGAAGCATTTATCAGGGTTATTGTCTCATGAGCGG
ATACATATTTGAATGTATTTAGAAAAATAAACAAATAGGGGTTCCGCGCACATTTCCCCGAAAAGTGCCA
CCTGACGTCTAAGAAACCATTATTATCATGACATTAACCTATAAAAATAGGCGTATCACGAGGCCCTTTC
GTC
Features (pLannotate 1.2.2; 25 found; start..end, strand, type, name):
    137..236     +  misc_feature   bom (fragment): basis of mobility region from pBR322
    242..310     -  CDS            lacZα (fragment): LacZα fragment of β-galactosidase; lacZ fragment
    382..580     -  mobile_element Tn7R (fragment): mini-Tn7 element (right end of the Tn7 transposon) Tn7
    584..608     -  misc_feature   MCS (fragment): pBluescript multiple cloning site
    629..723     +  terminator     lambda t0 terminator: transcription terminator from phage lambda
    733..762     +  CDS            CmR (fragment): chloramphenicol acetyltransferase confers resistance to chloramphenicol
    826..912     +  terminator     rrnB T1 terminator: Escherichia coli rrnB; transcription terminator T1 from the E. coli rrnB gene
    958..1005    +  protein_bind   FRT: FLP-mediated recombination occurs in the 8-bp core sequence TCTAGAAA (Turan and Bode, 2011). FLP recombinase from the Saccharomyces cerevisiae 2μ plasmid
   1135..1668    -  CDS            GmR: gentamycin acetyltransferase; aacC1; confers resistance to gentamycin
   1857..1885    -  promoter       Pc promoter: intI1 (promoter lies within the coding sequence); class 1 integron promoter
   1926..1973    +  protein_bind   FRT: FLP-mediated recombination occurs in the 8-bp core sequence TCTAGAAA (Turan and Bode, 2011). FLP recombinase from the Saccharomyces cerevisiae 2μ plasmid
   2176..2254    -  misc_RNA       tracrRNA: trans-activating CRISPR RNA for the Streptococcus pyogenes CRISPR/Cas9 system
   2550..6654    +  CDS            dCas9 (fragment): catalytically dead mutant of the Cas9 endonuclease from the Streptococcus pyogenes Type II CRISPR/Cas system RNA-guided DNA-binding protein that lacks endonuclease activity due to the D10A mutation in the RuvC catalytic domain and the H840A mutation in the HNH catalytic domain
   6680..6751    +  terminator     rrnB T1 terminator: transcription terminator T1 from the E. coli rrnB gene
   6767..6794    +  terminator     T7Te terminator: phage T7 early transcription terminator
   6806..6840    +  promoter       lacIq promoter (fragment): lacI (mutant); In the lacIq allele, a single base change in the promoter boosts expression of the lacI gene about 10-fold.
   6918..7265    +  CDS            CAPSD_BPMS2 (fragment): Experimental evidence at protein level: Swiss-Prot protein existence level 1. Acts as a translational repressor of viral replicase synthesis late in infection. This latter function is the result of capsid protein interaction with an RNA hairpin which contains the replicase ribosome-binding site. From Escherichia phage MS2 (Bacteriophage MS2).
   7281..7601    +  CDS            soxS: SOXS_ECOLI - Experimental evidence at protein level: Swiss-Prot protein existence level 1. Transcriptional activator of the superoxide response regulon of E.coli that includes at least 10 genes such as sodA, nfo, zwf and micF. Binds the DNA sequence 5'-GCACN(7)CAA-3'. It also facilitates the subsequent binding of RNA polymerase to the micF and the nfo promoters. From Escherichia coli (strain K12).
   7670..7835    -  mobile_element Tn7L: mini-Tn7 element (left end of the Tn7 transposon) Tn7
   7868..7922    -  CDS            lacI (fragment): lac repressor; lacI; The lac repressor binds to the lac operator to inhibit transcription in E. coli. This inhibition can be relieved by adding lactose or isopropyl-β-D-thiogalactopyranoside (IPTG).
   7994..8102    -  oriT           oriT: incP origin of transfer
   8334..8922    -  rep_origin     ori: high-copy-number ColE1/pMB1/pBR322/pUC origin of replication
   9093..9953    -  CDS            AmpR: β-lactamase; bla; confers resistance to ampicillin, carbenicillin, and related antibiotics
   9954..10058   -  promoter       AmpR promoter: bla
  10153..35      +  CDS            rop (fragment) (across the origin): Rop protein, which maintains plasmids at low copy number; rop
