>Addgene plasmid #171138 | pPPC001 | addgene full sequence | sequence record 344761 | Addgene NGS Result
GCTTGTTATGACTGTTTTTTTGTACAGTCTATGCCTCGGGCATCCAAGCAGCAAGCGCGTTACGCCGTGG
GTCGATGTTTGATGTTATGGAGCAGCAACGATGTTACGCAGCAGCAACGATGTTACGCAGCAGGGCAGTC
GCCCTAAAACAAAGTTAGGTGGCTCAAGTATGGGCATCATTCGCACATGTAGGCTCGGCCCTGACCAAGT
CAAATCCATGCGGGCTGCTCTTGATCTTTTCGGTCGTGAGTTCGGAGACGTAGCCACCTACTCCCAACAT
CAGCCGGACTCCGATTACCTCGGGAACTTGCTCCGTAGTAAGACATTCATCGCGCTTGCTGCCTTCGACC
AAGAAGCGGTTGTTGGCGCTCTCGCGGCTTACGTTCTGCCCAAGTTTGAGCAGCCGCGTAGTGAGATCTA
TATCTATGATCTCGCAGTCTCCGGCGAGCACCGGAGGCAGGGCATTGCCACCGCGCTCATCAATCTCCTC
AAGCATGAGGCCAACGCGCTTGGTGCTTATGTGATCTACGTGCAAGCAGATTACGGTGACGATCCCGCAG
TGGCTCTCTATACAAAGTTGGGCATACGGGAAGAAGTGATGCACTTTGATATCGACCCAAGTACCGCCAC
CTAACAATTCGTTCAAGCCGAGATCGGCTTCCCGGCCGCGGAGTTGTTCGGTAAATTGTCACAACGCCGC
GGCCAATTCGATCTAGAATTCCATTGAGTAAGTTTTTAAGCACATCAGCTTCAAAAGCGCTCTGAAGTTC
CTATACTTTCTAGAGAATAGGAACTTCGGAATAGGTACTTCAAGATCCCCAATTCGATCGTCCGGGCCGC
AAGCTCCTAGCGGCGGATTTGTCCTACTCAGGAGAGCGTTCACCGACAAACAACAGATAAAACGAAAGGC
CCAGTCTTTCGACTGAGCCTTTCGTTTTATTTGATGCCTCAAGCTAGAGAGTCATTACCCCAGGCGTTTA
AGGGCACCAATAACTGCCTTAAAAAAATTACGCCCCGCCCTGCCACTCATCGCAGTCTAGCTTGGATTCT
CACCAATAAAAAACGCCCGGCGGCAACCGAGCGTTCTGAACAAATCCAGATGGAGTTCTGAGGTCATTAC
TGGATCTATCAACAGGAGTCCAAGCTCAGCTAATTAAGCTAGCTTATCGATACCGTCGACCTCGAACCCC
ACGCCCCTCTTTAATACGACGGGCAATTTGCACTTCAGAAAATGAAGAGTTTGCTTTAGCCATAACAAAA
GTCCAGTATGCTTTTTCACAGCATAACTGGACTGATTTCAGTTTACAACTATTCTGTCTAGTTTAAGACT
TTATTGTCATAGTTTAGATCTATTTTGTTCAGTTTAAGACTTTATTGTCCGCCCACACCTGCTTACGCAG
GGCATCCATTTATTACTCAACCGTAACCGATTTTGCCAGGTTACGCGGCTGGTCCTCTAGCTGGCGTAAT
AGCGAAGAGGCCCGCACCGATCGCCCTTCCCAACAGTTGCGCAGCCTGAATGGCGAATGGCGCCTGATGC
GGTATTTTCTCCTTACGCATCTGTGCGGTATTTCACACCGCATATGGTGCACTCTCAGTACAATCTGCTC
TGATGCCGCATAGTTAAGCCAGCCCCGACACCCGCCAACACCCGCTGACGCGCCCTGACGGGCTTGTCTG
CTCCCGGCATCCGCTTACAGACAAGCTGTGACCGTCTCCGGGAGCTGCATGTGTCAGAGGTTTTCACCGT
CGTCACCGAAACGCGCGAGACGAAAGGGCCTCGTGATACGCCTATTTTTATAGGTTAATGTCATGATAAT
AATGGTTTCTTAGACGTCAGGTGGCACTTTTCGGGGAAATGTGCGCGGAACCCCTATTTGTTTATTTTTC
TAAATACATTCAAATATGTATCCGCTCATGAGACAATAACCCTGATAAATGCTTCAATAATATTGAAAAA
GGAAGAGTATGAGTATTCAACATTTCCGTGTCGCCCTTATTCCCTTTTTTGCGGCATTTTGCCTTCCTGT
TTTTGCTCACCCAGAAACGCTGGTGAAAGTAAAAGATGCTGAAGATCAGTTGGGTGCACGAGTGGGTTAC
ATCGAACTGGATCTCAACAGCGGTAAGATCCTTGAGAGTTTTCGCCCCGAAGAACGTTTTCCAATGATGA
GCACTTTTAAAGTTCTGCTATGTGGCGCGGTATTATCCCGTATTGACGCCGGGCAAGAGCAACTCGGTCG
CCGCATACACTATTCTCAGAATGACTTGGTTGAGTACTCACCAGTCACAGAAAAGCATCTTACGGATGGC
ATGACAGTAAGAGAATTATGCAGTGCTGCCATAACCATGAGTGATAACACTGCGGCCAACTTACTTCTGA
CAACGATCGGAGGACCGAAGGAGCTAACCGCTTTTTTGCACAACATGGGGGATCATGTAACTCGCCTTGA
TCGTTGGGAACCGGAGCTGAATGAAGCCATACCAAACGACGAGCGTGACACCACGATGCCTGTAGCAATG
GCAACAACGTTGCGCAAACTATTAACTGGCGAACTACTTACTCTAGCTTCCCGGCAACAATTAATAGACT
GGATGGAGGCGGATAAAGTTGCAGGACCACTTCTGCGCTCGGCCCTTCCGGCTGGCTGGTTTATTGCTGA
TAAATCTGGAGCCGGTGAGCGTGGGTCTCGCGGTATCATTGCAGCACTGGGGCCAGATGGTAAGCCCTCC
CGTATCGTAGTTATCTACACGACGGGGAGTCAGGCAACTATGGATGAACGAAATAGACAGATCGCTGAGA
TAGGTGCCTCACTGATTAAGCATTGGTAACTGTCAGACCAAGTTTACTCATATATACTTTAGATTGATTT
AAAACTTCATTTTTAATTTAAAAGGATCTAGGTGAAGATCCTTTTTGATAATCTCATGACCAAAATCCCT
TAACGTGAGTTTTCGTTCCACTGAGCGTCAGACCCCGTAGAAAAGATCAAAGGATCTTCTTGAGATCCTT
TTTTTCTGCGCGTAATCTGCTGCTTGCAAACAAAAAAACCACCGCTACCAGCGGTGGTTTGTTTGCCGGA
TCAAGAGCTACCAACTCTTTTTCCGAAGGTAACTGGCTTCAGCAGAGCGCAGATACCAAATACTGTTCTT
CTAGTGTAGCCGTAGTTAGGCCACCACTTCAAGAACTCTGTAGCACCGCCTACATACCTCGCTCTGCTAA
TCCTGTTACCAGTGGCTGCTGCCAGTGGCGATAAGTCGTGTCTTACCGGGTTGGACTCAAGACGATAGTT
ACCGGATAAGGCGCAGCGGTCGGGCTGAACGGGGGGTTCGTGCACACAGCCCAGCTTGGAGCGAACGACC
TACACCGAACTGAGATACCTACAGCGTGAGCTATGAGAAAGCGCCACGCTTCCCGAAGGGAGAAAGGCGG
ACAGGTATCCGGTAAGCGGCAGGGTCGGAACAGGAGAGCGCACGAGGGAGCTTCCAGGGGGAAACGCCTG
GTATCTTTATAGTCCTGTCGGGTTTCGCCACCTCTGACTCGAGCGTCGATTTTTGTGATGCTCGTCAGGG
GGGCGGAGCCTATGGAAAAACGCCAGCAACGCGGCCTTTTTACGGTTCCTGGCCTTTTGCTGGCCTTTTG
CTCACATGTTCTTTCCTGCGTTATCAGGGGATTCCTTAAGGTATACTTTCCGCTGCATAACCCTGCTTCG
GGGTCATTATAGCGATTTTTTCGGTATATCCATCCTTTTTCGCACGATATACAGGATTTTGCCAAAGGGT
TCGTGTAGACTTTCCTTGGTGTATCCAACGGCGTCAGCCGGGCAGGATAGGTGAAGTAGGCCCACCCGCG
AGCGGGTGTTCCTTCTTCACTGTCCCTTATTCGCACCTGGCGGTGCTCAACGGGAATCCTGCTCTGCGAG
GCTGGCCGATAAGCTCTGATACCGCTCGCCGCAGCCGAACGACCGAGCGCAGCGGGTCAGTGAGCGAGGA
AGCGGAAGAGCGCCCAATACGCAAACCGCCTCTCCCCGCGCGTTGGCCGATTCATTAATGCAGCGCCCAA
ACATAACAGGAAGAAAAATGCCCCGCTGTGGGCGGACAAAATAGTTGGGAACTGGGAGGGGTGGAAATGG
AGTTTTTAAGGATTATTTAGGGAAGAGTGACAAAATAGATGGGAACTGGGTGTAGCGTCGTAAGCTAATA
CGAAAATTAAAAATGACAAAATAGTTTGGAACTAGATTTCACTTATCTGGTTGGCCTGCAAGGCCTTCGC
GAGGCGAAAAAACCCCGCCGAAGCGGGGTTTTTTGCGTGGCGGCCGCTTACAGGCGGTGGCGATAATCCG
CGGGAGTGCGATCAAACTGCCGCGCGAAAACGCGGGAGAAGGTCTGCTGCGAGACATAACCCAGGTCCAT
TGCGATATCAAAAATCGGACGCTCGGTGGTGCGCAACTCAACGGCGGCCAGTAACAGGCGGCGTTGGCGA
ATGTAATCGCCAAGCGTCTGATGCGTCACCGTGCGGAACATTCGTTGCAAGTACCACTTTGAATAGCCTG
ATTTTTTTGCGACTACATCAATGTTAAGCGGCTGGTCAATATGCTCGTCAATCCATGCGATAAGATCCTG
AATAATTTTCTGATGGGACATGCTACCTCCGCCACCGTAGATGCCGGAGTTTGCTGCGATTGCTGAGGGA
ATCGGGTTTCCATCTTTTAGGAGACCTTGCATTGCCTTAACAATAAGCTCGCAGTCGGAATTCGTGGCGA
AAATTGGAATGGTTAGTTCCATATTTAAGTACGAACGCCAGGCGCCTTTAGGCACCTCGACTTTGATGGT
GTATTTGCGATTCTGCGCAGAGCTCTGACGAACGCTACAGGTTACTTTGTAAGCCTGTGAACGCGAGTTA
GAGCTGATCCATTCAGCGATCCCGTTAGCGAAGTTGCTTGGGGCGACAGTCACGTCGCCAGTTCCGCCAT
TGTCGACGAGAACGAACTGAGTAAAGTTAGAAGCGGGCCCCATGGTACCTTTCTCCTCTTTAATGAATTC
GCTAGCATAATACCTAGGGCTGAGCTAGCCGTAAACTGCAGATTCACCACCCTGAATTGACTCTCTTCCG
GGCGCTCTAGGTATAAACGCAGAAAGGCCCACCCGAAGGTGAGCCAGTGTGACTCTAGTAGAGAGCGTTC
ACCGACAAACAACAGATAAAACGAAAGGCCCAGTCTTTCGACTGAGCCTTTCGTTTTATTTGATGCCTGG
AGATCCTTACTCGAGTTAGTCACCTCCTAGCTGACTCAAATCAATGCGTGTTTCATAAAGACCAGTGATG
GATTGATGGATAAGAGTGGCATCTAAAACTTCTTTTGTAGACGTATATCGTTTACGATCAATTGTTGTAT
CAAAATATTTAAAAGCAGCGGGAGCTCCAAGATTCGTCAACGTAAATAAATGAATAATATTTTCTGCTTG
TTCACGTATTGGTTTGTCTCTATGTTTGTTATATGCACTAAGAACTTTATCTAAATTGGCATCTGCTAAA
ATAACACGCTTAGAAAATTCACTGATTTGCTCAATAATCTCATCTAAATAATGCTTATGCTGCTCCACAA
ACAATTGTTTTTGTTCGTTATCTTCTGGACTACCCTTCAACTTTTCATAATGACTAGCTAAATATAAAAA
ATTCACATATTTGCTTGGCAGAGCCAGCTCATTTCCTTTTTGTAATTCTCCGGCACTAGCCAGCATCCGT
TTACGACCGTTTTCTAACTCAAAAAGACTATATTTAGGTAGTTTAATGATTAAGTCTTTTTTAACTTCCT
TATATCCTTTAGCTTCTAAAAAGTCAATCGGATTTTTTTCAAAGGAACTTCTTTCCATAATTGTGATCCC
TAGTAACTCTTTAACGGATTTTAACTTCTTCGATTTCCCTTTTTCCACCTTAGCAACCACTAGGACTGAA
TAAGCTACCGTTGGACTATCAAAACCACCATATTTTTTTGGATCCCAGTCTTTTTTACGAGCAATAAGCT
TGTCCGAATTTCTTTTTGGTAAAATTGACTCCTTGGAGAATCCGCCTGTCTGTACTTCTGTTTTCTTGAC
AATATTGACTTGGGGCATGGACAATACTTTGCGCACTGTGGCAAAATCTCGCCCTTTATCCCAGACAATT
TCTCCAGTTTCCCCATTAGTTTCGATTAGAGGGCGTTTGCGAATCTCTCCATTTGCAAGTGTAATTTCTG
TTTTGAAGAAGTTCATGATATTAGAGTAAAAGAAATATTTTGCGGTTGCTTTGCCTATTTCTTGCTCAGA
CTTAGCAATCATTTTACGAACATCATAAACTTTATAATCACCATAGACAAACTCCGATTCAAGTTTTGGA
TATTTCTTAATCAAAGCAGTTCCAACGACGGCATTTAGATACGCATCATGGGCATGATGGTAATTGTTAA
TCTCACGTACTTTATAGAATTGGAAATCTTTTCGGAAGTCAGAAACTAATTTAGATTTTAAGGTAATCAC
TTTAACCTCTCGAATAAGTTTATCATTTTCATCGTATTTAGTATTCATGCGACTATCCAAAATTTGTGCC
ACATGCTTAGTGATTTGGCGAGTTTCAACCAATTGGCGTTTGATAAAACCAGCTTTATCAAGTTCACTCA
AACCTCCACGTTCAGCTTTCGTTAAATTATCAAACTTACGTTGAGTGATTAACTTGGCGTTTAGAAGTTG
TCTCCAATAGTTTTTCATCTTTTTGACTACTTCTTCACTTGGAACGTTATCCGATTTACCACGATTTTTA
TCAGAACGCGTTAAGACCTTATTGTCTATTGAATCGTCTTTAAGGAAACTTTGTGGAACAATGGCATCGA
CATCATAATCACTTAAACGATTAATATCTAATTCTTGGTCCACATACATGTCTCTTCCATTTTGGAGATA
ATAGAGATAGAGCTTTTCATTTTGCAATTGAGTATTTTCAACAGGATGCTCTTTAAGAATCTGACTTCCT
AATTCTTTGATACCTTCTTCGATTCGTTTCATACGCTCTCGCGAATTTTTCTGGCCCTTTTGAGTTGTCT
GATTTTCACGTGCCATTTCAATAACGATATTTTCTGGCTTATGCCGCCCCATTACTTTGACCAATTCATC
AACAACTTTTACAGTCTGTAAAATACCTTTTTTAATAGCAGGGCTACCAGCTAAATTTGCAATATGTTCA
TGTAAACTATCGCCTTGTCCAGACACTTGTGCTTTTTGAATGTCTTCTTTAAATGTCAAACTATCATCAT
GGATCAGCTGCATAAAATTGCGATTGGCAAAACCATCTGATTTCAAAAAATCTAATATTGTTTTGCCAGA
TTGCTTATCCCTAATACCATTAATCAATTTTCGAGACAAACGTCCCCAACCAGTATAACGGCGACGTTTA
AGCTGTTTCATCACCTTATCATCAAAGAGGTGAGCATATGTTTTAAGTCTTTCCTCAATCATCTCCCTAT
CTTCAAATAAGGTCAATGTTAAAACAATATCCTCTAAGATATCTTCATTTTCTTCATTATCCAAAAAATC
TTTATCTTTAATAATTTTTAGCAAATCATGGTAGGTACCTAATGAAGCATTAAATCTATCTTCAACTCCT
GAAATTTCAACACTATCAAAACATTCTATTTTTTTGAAATAATCTTCTTTTAATTGCTTAACGGTTACTT
TTCGATTTGTTTTGAAGAGTAAATCAACAATGGCTTTCTTCTGTTCACCTGAAAGAAATGCTGGTTTTCG
CATTCCTTCAGTAACATATTTGACCTTTGTCAATTCGTTATAAACCGTAAAATACTCATAAAGCAAACTA
TGTTTTGGTAGTACTTTTTCATTTGGAAGATTTTTATCAAAGTTTGTCATGCGTTCAATAAATGATTGAG
CTGAAGCACCTTTATCGACAACTTCTTCAAAATTCCATGGGGTAATTGTTTCTTCAGACTTCCGAGTCAT
CCATGCAAAACGACTATTGCCACGCGCCAATGGACCAACATAATAAGGAATTCGAAAAGTCAAGATTTTT
TCAATCTTCTCACGATTGTCTTTTAAAAATGGATAAAAGTCTTCTTGTCTTCTCAAAATAGCATGCAGCT
CACCCAAGTGAATTTGATGGGGAATAGAGCCGTTGTCAAAGGTCCGTTGCTTGCGCAGCAAATCTTCACG
ATTTAGTTTCACCAATAATTCCTCAGTACCATCCATTTTTTCTAAAATTGGTTTGATAAATTTATAAAAT
TCTTCTTGGCTAGCTCCCCCATCAATATAACCTGCATATCCGTTTTTTGATTGATCAAAAAAGATTTCTT
TATACTTTTCTGGAAGTTGTTGTCGAACTAAAGCTTTTAAAAGAGTCAAGTCTTGATGATGTTCATCGTA
GCGTTTAATCATTGAAGCTGATAGGGGAGCCTTAGTTATTTCAGTATTTACTCTTAGGATATCTGAAAGT
AAAATAGCATCTGATAAATTCTTAGCTGCCAAAAACAAATCAGCATATTGATCTCCAATTTGCGCCAATA
AATTATCTAAATCATCATCGTAAGTATCTTTTGAAAGCTGTAATTTAGCATCTTCTGCCAAATCAAAATT
TGATTTAAAATTAGGGGTCAAACCCAATGACAAAGCAATGAGATTCCCAAATAAGCCATTTTTCTTCTCA
CCGGGGAGCTGAGCAATGAGATTTTCTAATCGTCTTGATTTACTCAATCGTGCAGAAAGAATCGCTTTAG
CATCTACTCCACTTGCGTTAATAGGGTTTTCTTCAAATAATTGATTGTAGGTTTGTACCAACTGGATAAA
TAGTTTGTCCACATCACTATTATCAGGATTTAAATCTCCCTCAATCAAAAAATGACCACGAAACTTAATC
ATATGCGCTAAGGCCAAATAGATTAAGCGCAAATCCGCTTTATCAGTAGAATCTACCAATTTTTTTCGCA
GATGATAGATAGTTGGATATTTCTCATGATAAGCAACTTCATCTACTATATTTCCAAAAATAGGATGACG
TTCATGCTTCTTGTCTTCTTCCACCAAAAAAGACTCTTCAAGTCGATGAAAGAAACTATCATCTACTTTC
GCCATCTCATTTGAAAAAATCTCCTGTAGATAACAAATACGATTCTTCCGACGTGTATACCTTCTACGAG
CTGTCCGTTTGAGACGAGTCGCTTCCGCTGTCTCTCCACTGTCAAATAAAAGAGCCCCTATAAGATTTTT
TTTGATACTGTGGCGGTCTGTATTTCCCAGAACCTTGAACTTTTTAGACGGAACCTTATATTCATCAGTG
ATCACCGCCCATCCGACGCTATTTGTGCCGATAGCTAAGCCTATTGAGTATTTCTTATCCATTTTTGCCT
CCTAAAATAAAAAGTTTAAATTAAATCCATAATGAGTTTGATGATTTCAATAATAGTTTTAATGACCTCC
GAAATTAGTTTAATATGCTTTAATTTTTCTTTTTCAAAATATCTCTTCAAAAAATATTACCCAATACTTA
ATAATAAATAGATTATAACACAAAATTCTTTTAAAAAGTAGTTTATTTTGTTATCATTCTATAGTATTAA
GTATTGTTTTATGGCTGATAAATTTCTTTGAATTTCTCCTTGATTATTTGTTATAAAAGTTATAAAATAA
TCTTGTTGGAACCATTCAAAACAGCATAGCAAGTTAAAATAAGGCTAGTCCGTTATCAACTTGAAAAAGT
GGCACCGAGTCGGTGCTTTTTTTGATACTTCTATTCTACTCTGACTGCAAACCAAAAAAACAAGCGCTTT
CAAAACGCTTGTTTTATCATTTTTAGGGAAATTAATCTCTTAATCCTTTTATCATTCTACATTTAGGCGC
TGCCATCTTGCTAAACCTACTAAGCTCCACAGGATGATTTCGTAACATGCATGATCGAATTAGCTTCAAA
AGCGCTCTGAAGTTCCTATACTTTCTAGAGAATAGGAACTTCGGAATAGGAACTTCAAGATCCCCTGATT
CCCTTTGTCAACAGCAATGGATCGAATTGACATAAGCCTGTTCGGTTCGTAAACTGTAATGCAAGTAGCG
TATGCGCTCACGCAACTGGTCCAGAACCTTGACCGAACGCAGCGGTGGTAACGGCGCAGTGGCGGTTTTC
ATG
Features (pLannotate 1.2.2; 25 found; start..end, strand, type, name):
    101..634     +  CDS            GmR: gentamycin acetyltransferase; aacC1; confers resistance to gentamycin
    764..797     -  protein_bind   FRT (minimal): supports FLP-mediated excision but not integration (Turan and Bode, 2011) FLP recombinase from the Saccharomyces cerevisiae 2μ plasmid
    857..943     -  terminator     rrnB T1 terminator: Escherichia coli rrnB; transcription terminator T1 from the E. coli rrnB gene
   1007..1036    -  CDS            CmR (fragment): chloramphenicol acetyltransferase confers resistance to chloramphenicol
   1046..1140    -  terminator     lambda t0 terminator: transcription terminator from phage lambda
   1161..1185    +  misc_feature   MCS (fragment): pBluescript multiple cloning site
   1189..1387    +  mobile_element Tn7R (fragment): mini-Tn7 element (right end of the Tn7 transposon) Tn7
   1459..1527    +  CDS            lacZα (fragment): LacZα fragment of β-galactosidase; lacZ fragment
   1533..1632    -  misc_feature   bom (fragment): basis of mobility region from pBR322
   1734..1769    -  CDS            rop (fragment): Rop protein, which maintains plasmids at low copy number; rop
   1864..1968    +  promoter       AmpR promoter: bla
   1969..2829    +  CDS            AmpR: β-lactamase; bla; confers resistance to ampicillin, carbenicillin, and related antibiotics
   3000..3588    +  rep_origin     ori: high-copy-number ColE1/pMB1/pBR322/pUC origin of replication
   3820..3928    +  oriT           oriT: incP origin of transfer
   4000..4054    +  CDS            lacI (fragment): lac repressor; lacI; The lac repressor binds to the lac operator to inhibit transcription in E. coli. This inhibition can be relieved by adding lactose or isopropyl-β-D-thiogalactopyranoside (IPTG).
   4087..4252    +  mobile_element Tn7L: mini-Tn7 element (left end of the Tn7 transposon) Tn7
   4321..4641    -  CDS            soxS: SOXS_ECOLI - Experimental evidence at protein level: Swiss-Prot protein existence level 1. Transcriptional activator of the superoxide response regulon of E.coli that includes at least 10 genes such as sodA, nfo, zwf and micF. Binds the DNA sequence 5'-GCACN(7)CAA-3'. It also facilitates the subsequent binding of RNA polymerase to the micF and the nfo promoters. From Escherichia coli (strain K12).
   4657..5004    -  CDS            CAPSD_BPMS2 (fragment): Experimental evidence at protein level: Swiss-Prot protein existence level 1. Acts as a translational repressor of viral replicase synthesis late in infection. This latter function is the result of capsid protein interaction with an RNA hairpin which contains the replicase ribosome-binding site. From Escherichia phage MS2 (Bacteriophage MS2).
   5082..5116    -  promoter       lacIq promoter (fragment): lacI (mutant); In the lacIq allele, a single base change in the promoter boosts expression of the lacI gene about 10-fold.
   5128..5155    -  terminator     T7Te terminator: phage T7 early transcription terminator
   5171..5242    -  terminator     rrnB T1 terminator: transcription terminator T1 from the E. coli rrnB gene
   5268..9372    -  CDS            dCas9 (fragment): catalytically dead mutant of the Cas9 endonuclease from the Streptococcus pyogenes Type II CRISPR/Cas system RNA-guided DNA-binding protein that lacks endonuclease activity due to the D10A mutation in the RuvC catalytic domain and the H840A mutation in the HNH catalytic domain
   9668..9746    +  misc_RNA       tracrRNA: trans-activating CRISPR RNA for the Streptococcus pyogenes CRISPR/Cas9 system
   9949..9996    -  protein_bind   FRT: FLP-mediated recombination occurs in the 8-bp core sequence TCTAGAAA (Turan and Bode, 2011). FLP recombinase from the Saccharomyces cerevisiae 2μ plasmid
  10037..10065   +  promoter       Pc promoter: intI1 (promoter lies within the coding sequence); class 1 integron promoter
