[The description below was written by a language model from this plasmid's Addgene catalogue record and pLannotate feature annotations shown in this document.]
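Description:
pPPC001 is a 10.2 kb mini-Tn7 delivery plasmid built on the pUC18T-miniTn7T-Gm backbone. It is designed to place the protein components of a bacterial CRISPR activation (CRISPRa) system into the chromosome of gram-negative bacteria such as Pseudomonas putida. In E. coli it replicates at high copy from a pUC/ColE1-type origin and is selected with gentamicin (aacC1, driven by the integron Pc promoter). A backbone β-lactamase gene also confers ampicillin resistance. An IncP oriT allows conjugative transfer, which the record describes as being done with the helper plasmids pRK2013 and pTNS1; in the standard mini-Tn7 method these supply mobilisation and Tn7 transposase functions respectively.

The segment bounded by the Tn7L and Tn7R ends is what transposes. It carries two expression cassettes, cloned by Gibson assembly. The first is catalytically dead S. pyogenes Cas9 under its native Sp.pCas9 promoter, in a region that also contains an annotated tracrRNA, followed by rrnB T1 and T7Te terminators. The second is a fusion of the MS2 coat protein (MCP) to the E. coli transcriptional activator SoxS carrying R93A and S101A, expressed from the constitutive promoter BBa_J23107. The automated annotation labels this short promoter as a lacIq promoter fragment. In this design dCas9 is targeted upstream of a promoter by a guide RNA, and MCP-SoxS is brought to the site by binding an MS2 hairpin in that guide. No guide RNA is annotated on this plasmid.

The gentamicin marker is flanked by FRT sites so that it can be removed by FLP recombinase after integration. The depositor notes a point mutation in one FRT site, consistent with the sequenced record annotating only a minimal FRT there, and reports that marker removal with pCK255 still works.
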