Addgene plasmid #171138: pPPC001
Purpose: For integration of Sp.pCas9-dCas9 and BBa_J23107-MCP-SoxS(R93A/S101A) with miniTn7T method
Depositing lab: Jesse Zalatan. Depositing organization: University of Washington. Publication: Portable bacterial CRISPR transcriptional activation enables metabolic engineering in Pseudomonas putida. Kiattisewee C, Dong C, Fontana J, Sugianto W, Peralta-Yahya P, Carothers JM, Zalatan JG. Metab Eng. 2021 Apr 27. pii: S1096-7176(21)00063-X. doi: 10.1016/j.ymben.2021.04.002. PubMed 33930546.
Backbone
  Vector backbone: pUC18TminiTn7T-Gm
  Backbone manufacturer: Herbert Schweizer
  Backbone size w/o insert (bp): 4569
  Total vector size (bp): 10153
  Vector type: Bacterial Expression, CRISPR
Growth in bacteria
  Bacterial resistance: Gentamicin, 10 μg/mL
  Growth temperature: 37°C
  Growth strain: DH5alpha
  Growth instructions: Also resistant to Ampicillin
  Copy number: High Copy
Gene/Insert
  Gene/Insert name: Sp.pCas9-dCas9_BBa_J23107-MCP-SoxS(R93A, S101A)
  Species: S. pyogenes (dCas9), MS2 (MCP), E. coli (SoxS)
  Insert size (bp): 5642
  Mutation: SoxS has R93A and S101A mutations
  Promoter: Sp.pCas9, BBa_J23107
  Cloning method: Gibson Cloning
  Sequencing primers: 5′ accgaacaggcttatgtcaa; 3′ caactattttgtccgcccaca
Terms and licenses: Academic/Nonprofit Terms; Industry Terms: Not Available to Industry
Depositor comments: Alternative names: pCDP041, pUC18TminiTn7T-Gm_Sp.pCas9-dCas9_BBa_J23107-MCP-SoxS(R93A/S101A) Used for conjugation, with pTNS1 and pRK2013 helper plasmids, to integrate Sp.pCas9-dCas9 and BBa_J23107-MCP-SoxS(R93A/S101A) cassettes into gram-negative bacteria. Point mutation in the FRT site was observed and remained applicable with counterselection by pCK255
How to cite: pPPC001 was a gift from Jesse Zalatan (Addgene plasmid # 171138 ; http://n2t.net/addgene:171138 ; RRID:Addgene_171138)
